Addgene plasmid #83775: pDH5
Purpose: Useful for tagging yeast proteins with C-terminal YFP tag; his selection
Depositing lab: Eric Muller. Depositing organization: University of Washington. Publication: Fluorescence resonance energy transfer using color variants of green fluorescent protein. Hailey DW, Davis TN, Muller EG. Methods Enzymol. 2002;351:34-49. PubMed 12073355.
Backbone
  Vector backbone: pFA6a-GFP(S65T)-HIS
  Backbone manufacturer: Wach, et al. 1997, PMID 9290211
  Backbone size w/o insert (bp): 4726
  Vector type: Yeast Expression
  Selectable markers: HIS3
Growth in bacteria
  Bacterial resistance: Ampicillin, 100 μg/mL
  Growth temperature: 37°C
  Growth strain: DH5alpha
  Copy number: Unknown
Gene/Insert
  Gene/Insert name: YFP
  Mutation: S65G, V68L, Q69K, S72A, T203Y. Also includes Q80R from parent vector. Q80R is believed to be a neutral mutation.
  Cloning method: Unknown
  Sequencing primers: 5′ SP6
Terms and licenses: Academic/Nonprofit Terms; Industry Terms: Not Available to Industry
Depositor comments: For more information, see http://yeastrc.org/yeastrc/pages/plasmids_protocols.html
How to cite: pDH5 was a gift from Eric Muller (Addgene plasmid # 83775 ; http://n2t.net/addgene:83775 ; RRID:Addgene_83775)
