[The description below was written by a language model from this plasmid's Addgene catalogue record and pLannotate feature annotations shown in this document.]
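Description:
pDH5 is a yeast tagging-module plasmid derived from the pFA6a-GFP(S65T)-HIS backbone, in which the GFP coding sequence has been converted to a yellow variant. It is 4,726 bp and is maintained in E. coli through a high-copy ColE1/pUC-type origin and an ampicillin resistance gene (β-lactamase with its own promoter). The feature table shows no yeast replication origin or centromere. This fits the design of the pFA6a series, which serve as PCR templates for integrative cassettes rather than as episomal expression vectors, although the catalogue lists the vector type as yeast expression.

The payload is a YFP open reading frame, annotated by the software as Aequorea victoria GFP. It carries the substitutions S65G, V68L, Q69K, S72A and T203Y, plus Q80R inherited from the parent vector and considered neutral. No promoter lies immediately upstream of YFP, because the tag is meant to be fused in frame to the 3′ end of a chromosomal gene and expressed from that gene's own promoter. The S. cerevisiae ADH1 terminator follows YFP to end transcription of the fusion. Downstream sits the selection cassette: the Schizosaccharomyces pombe his5 gene, driven by the Ashbya gossypii TEF promoter and closed by the TEF terminator. This gene complements his3 mutations in S. cerevisiae and allows selection for histidine prototrophy. SP6 and T7 promoters flank the module, and short lacI, rop and bom fragments are backbone remnants.

The stated use is C-terminal YFP tagging of yeast proteins with histidine selection. The associated publication concerns fluorescence resonance energy transfer between colour variants of GFP.
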