Features (pLannotate 1.2.2; 13 found; start..end, strand, type, name):
     63..776     +  CDS            GFP: Aequoria victoria green fluorescent protein
    797..984     +  terminator     ADH1 terminator: S. cerevisiae ADH1; transcription terminator for the S. cerevisiae alcohol dehydrogenase 1 (ADH1) gene
   1059..1402    +  promoter       TEF promoter: Ashbya gossypii TEF promoter
   1403..2056    +  CDS            S. pombe his5: imidazoleglycerol-phosphate dehydratase, required for histidine biosynthesis; Schizosaccharomyces pombe his5; yeast auxotrophic marker; corresponds to S. cerevisiae HIS3
   2062..2259    +  terminator     TEF terminator: Ashbya gossypii TEF terminator
   2364..2382    -  promoter       T7 promoter: promoter for bacteriophage T7 RNA polymerase
   2404..2457    -  CDS            lacI (fragment): lac repressor; lacI; The lac repressor binds to the lac operator to inhibit transcription in E. coli. This inhibition can be relieved by adding lactose or isopropyl-β-D-thiogalactopyranoside (IPTG).
   2640..3228    -  rep_origin     ori: high-copy-number ColE1/pMB1/pBR322/pUC origin of replication
   3399..4259    -  CDS            AmpR: β-lactamase; bla; confers resistance to ampicillin, carbenicillin, and related antibiotics
   4260..4364    -  promoter       AmpR promoter: bla
   4459..4494    +  CDS            rop (fragment): Rop protein, which maintains plasmids at low copy number; rop
   4596..4647    +  misc_feature   bom (fragment): basis of mobility region from pBR322
   4710..2       +  promoter       SP6 promoter (across the origin): promoter for bacteriophage SP6 RNA polymerase
>Addgene plasmid #83775 | pDH5 | depositor full sequence | sequence record 159997 | pDH5 sequence 4726 bps
GAACGCGGCCGCCAGCTGAAGCTTCGTACGCTGCAGGTCGACGGATCCCCGGGTTAATTAACAGTAAAGG
AGAAGAACTTTTCACTGGAGTTGTCCCAATTCTTGTTGAATTAGATGGTGATGTTAATGGGCACAAATTT
TCTGTCAGTGGAGAGGGTGAAGGTGATGCAACATACGGAAAACTTACCCTTAAATTTATTTGCACTACTG
GAAAACTACCTGTTCCATGGCCAACACTTGTCACTACTTTCGGTTATGGTCTAAAATGCTTTGCTAGATA
CCCAGATCATATGAAACGGCATGACTTTTTCAAGAGTGCCATGCCCGAAGGTTATGTACAGGAAAGAACT
ATATTTTTCAAAGATGACGGGAACTACAAGACACGTGCTGAAGTCAAGTTTGAAGGTGATACCCTTGTTA
ATAGAATCGAGTTAAAAGGTATTGATTTTAAAGAAGATGGAAACATTCTTGGACACAAATTGGAATACAA
CTATAACTCACACAATGTATACATCATGGCAGACAAACAAAAGAATGGAATCAAAGTTAACTTCAAAATT
AGACACAACATTGAAGATGGAAGCGTTCAACTAGCAGACCATTATCAACAAAATACTCCAATTGGCGATG
GCCCTGTCCTTTTACCAGACAACCATTACCTGTCCTATCAATCTGCCCTTTCGAAAGATCCCAACGAAAA
GAGAGACCACATGGTCCTTCTTGAGTTTGTAACAGCTGCTGGGATTACACATGGCATGGATGAACTATAC
AAATAGGGCGCGCCACTTCTAAATAAGCGAATTTCTTATGATTTATGATTTTTATTATTAAATAAGTTAT
AAAAAAAATAAGTGTATACAAATTTTAAAGTGACTCTTAGGTTTTAAAACGAAAATTCTTATTCTTGAGT
AACTCTTTCCTGTAGGTCAGGTTGCTTTCTCAGGTATAGTATGAGGTCGCTCTTATTGACCACACCTCTA
CCGGCAGATCCGCTAGGGATAACAGGGTAATATAGATCTGTTTAGCTTGCCTCGTCCCCGCCGGGTCACC
CGGCCAGCGACATGGAGGCCCAGAATACCCTCCTTGACAGTCTTGACGTGCGCAGCTCAGGGGCATGATG
TGACTGTCGCCCGTACATTTAGCCCATACATCCCCATGTATAATCATTTGCATCCATACATTTTGATGGC
CGCACGGCGCGAAGCAAAAATTACGGCTCCTCGCTGCAGACCTGCGAGCAGGGAAACGCTCCCCTCACAG
ACGCGTTGAATTGTCCCCACGCCGCGCCCCTGTAGAGAAATATAAAAGGTTAGGATTTGCCACTGAGGTT
CTTCTTTCATATACTTCCTTTTAAAATCTTGCTAGGATACAGTTCTCACATCACATCCGAACATAAACAA
CCATGGGTAGGAGGGCTTTTGTAGAAAGAAATACGAACGAAACGAAAATCAGCGTTGCCATCGCTTTGGA
CAAAGCTCCCTTACCTGAAGAGTCGAATTTTATTGATGAACTTATAACTTCCAAGCATGCAAACCAAAAG
GGAGAACAAGTAATCCAAGTAGACACGGGAATTGGATTCTTGGATCACATGTATCATGCACTGGCTAAAC
ATGCAGGCTGGAGCTTACGACTTTACTCAAGAGGTGATTTAATCATCGATGATCATCACACTGCAGAAGA
TACTGCTATTGCACTTGGTATTGCATTCAAGCAGGCTATGGGTAACTTTGCCGGCGTTAAAAGATTTGGA
CATGCTTATTGTCCACTTGACGAAGCTCTTTCTAGAAGCGTAGTTGACTTGTCGGGACGGCCCTATGCTG
TTATCGATTTGGGATTAAAGCGTGAAAAGGTTGGGGAATTGTCCTGTGAAATGATCCCTCACTTACTATA
TTCCTTTTCGGTAGCAGCTGGAATTACTTTGCATGTTACCTGCTTATATGGTAGTAATGACCATCATCGT
GCTGAAAGCGCTTTTAAATCTCTGGCTGTTGCCATGCGCGCGGCTACTAGTCTTACTGGAAGTTCTGAAG
TCCCAAGCACGAAGGGAGTGTTGTAAAGAGTACTGACAATAAAAAGATTCTTGTTTTCAAGAACTTGTCA
TTTGTATAGTTTTTTTATATTGTAGTTGTTCTATTTTAATCAAATGTTAGCGTGATTTATATTTTTTTTC
GCCTCGACATCATCTGCCCAGATGCGAAGTTAAGTGCGCAGAAAGTAATATCATGCGTCAATCGTATGTG
AATGCTGGTCGCTATACTGCTGTCGATTCGATACTAACGCCGCCATCCAGTTTAAACGAGCTCGAATTCA
TCGATGATATCAGATCCACTAGTGGCCTATGCGGCCGCGGATCTGCCGGTCTCCCTATAGTGAGTCGTAT
TAATTTCGATAAGCCAGGTTAACCTGCATTAATGAATCGGCCAACGCGCGGGGAGAGGCGGTTTGCGTAT
TGGGCGCTCTTCCGCTTCCTCGCTCACTGACTCGCTGCGCTCGGTCGTTCGGCTGCGGCGAGCGGTATCA
GCTCACTCAAAGGCGGTAATACGGTTATCCACAGAATCAGGGGATAACGCAGGAAAGAACATGTGAGCAA
AAGGCCAGCAAAAGGCCAGGAACCGTAAAAAGGCCGCGTTGCTGGCGTTTTTCCATAGGCTCCGCCCCCC
TGACGAGCATCACAAAAATCGACGCTCAAGTCAGAGGTGGCGAAACCCGACAGGACTATAAAGATACCAG
GCGTTTCCCCCTGGAAGCTCCCTCGTGCGCTCTCCTGTTCCGACCCTGCCGCTTACCGGATACCTGTCCG
CCTTTCTCCCTTCGGGAAGCGTGGCGCTTTCTCAATGCTCACGCTGTAGGTATCTCAGTTCGGTGTAGGT
CGTTCGCTCCAAGCTGGGCTGTGTGCACGAACCCCCCGTTCAGCCCGACCGCTGCGCCTTATCCGGTAAC
TATCGTCTTGAGTCCAACCCGGTAAGACACGACTTATCGCCACTGGCAGCAGCCACTGGTAACAGGATTA
GCAGAGCGAGGTATGTAGGCGGTGCTACAGAGTTCTTGAAGTGGTGGCCTAACTACGGCTACACTAGAAG
GACAGTATTTGGTATCTGCGCTCTGCTGAAGCCAGTTACCTTCGGAAAAAGAGTTGGTAGCTCTTGATCC
GGCAAACAAACCACCGCTGGTAGCGGTGGTTTTTTTGTTTGCAAGCAGCAGATTACGCGCAGAAAAAAAG
GATCTCAAGAAGATCCTTTGATCTTTTCTACGGGGTCTGACGCTCAGTGGAACGAAAACTCACGTTAAGG
GATTTTGGTCATGAGATTATCAAAAAGGATCTTCACCTAGATCCTTTTAAATTAAAAATGAAGTTTTAAA
TCAATCTAAAGTATATATGAGTAAACTTGGTCTGACAGTTACCAATGCTTAATCAGTGAGGCACCTATCT
CAGCGATCTGTCTATTTCGTTCATCCATAGTTGCCTGACTCCCCGTCGTGTAGATAACTACGATACGGGA
GGGCTTACCATCTGGCCCCAGTGCTGCAATGATACCGCGAGACCCACGCTCACCGGCTCCAGATTTATCA
GCAATAAACCAGCCAGCCGGAAGGGCCGAGCGCAGAAGTGGTCCTGCAACTTTATCCGCCTCCATCCAGT
CTATTAATTGTTGCCGGGAAGCTAGAGTAAGTAGTTCGCCAGTTAATAGTTTGCGCAACGTTGTTGCCAT
TGCTACAGGCATCGTGGTGTCACGCTCGTCGTTTGGTATGGCTTCATTCAGCTCCGGTTCCCAACGATCA
AGGCGAGTTACATGATCCCCCATGTTGTGCAAAAAAGCGGTTAGCTCCTTCGGTCCTCCGATCGTTGTCA
GAAGTAAGTTGGCCGCAGTGTTATCACTCATGGTTATGGCAGCACTGCATAATTCTCTTACTGTCATGCC
ATCCGTAAGATGCTTTTCTGTGACTGGTGAGTACTCAACCAAGTCATTCTGAGAATAGTGTATGCGGCGA
CCGAGTTGCTCTTGCCCGGCGTCAATACGGGATAATACCGCGCCACATAGCAGAACTTTAAAAGTGCTCA
TCATTGGAAAACGTTCTTCGGGGCGAAAACTCTCAAGGATCTTACCGCTGTTGAGATCCAGTTCGATGTA
ACCCACTCGTGCACCCAACTGATCTTCAGCATCTTTTACTTTCACCAGCGTTTCTGGGTGAGCAAAAACA
GGAAGGCAAAATGCCGCAAAAAAGGGAATAAGGGCGACACGGAAATGTTGAATACTCATACTCTTCCTTT
TTCAATATTATTGAAGCATTTATCAGGGTTATTGTCTCATGAGCGGATACATATTTGAATGTATTTAGAA
AAATAAACAAATAGGGGTTCCGCGCACATTTCCCCGAAAAGTGCCACCTGACGTCTAAGAAACCATTATT
ATCATGACATTAACCTATAAAAATAGGCGTATCACGAGGCCCTTTCGTCTCGCGCGTTTCGGTGATGACG
GTGAAAACCTCTGACACATGCAGCTCCCGGAGACGGTCACAGCTTGTCTGTAAGCGGATGCCGGGAGCAG
ACAAGCCCGTCAGGGCGCGTCAGCGGGTGTTGGCGGGTGTCGGGGCTGGCTTAACTATGCGGCATCAGAG
CAGATTGTACTGAGAGTGCACCATATGGACATATTGTCGTTAGAACGCGGCTACAATTAATACATAACCT
TATGTATCATACACATACGATTTAGGTGACACTATA
