>Addgene plasmid #83775 | pDH5 | addgene partial sequence | sequence record 160985 | Tef-promoter-F 5'-GGATACAGTTCTCACATCAC-3'
GGCTTTTGTAGAAAGAAATACGAACGAAACGAAAATCAGCGTTGCCATCGCTTTGGACAAAGCTCCCTTA
CCTGAAGAGTCGAATTTTATTGATGAACTTATAACTTCCAAGCATACAAACCAAAAGGGAGAACAAGTAA
TCCAAGTAGACACGGGAATTGGATTCTTGGATCACATGTATCATGCACTGGCTAAACATGCAGGCTGGAG
CTTACGACTTTACTCAAGAGGTGATTTAATCATCGATGATCATCACACTGCAGAAGATACTGCTATTGCA
CTTGGTATTGCATTCAAGCAGGCTATGAGTAACTTTGCCGGCGTTAAAAGATTTGGACATGCTTATTGTC
CACTTGACGAAGCTCTTTCTAGAAGCGTAGTTGACTTGTCGGGACGGCCCTATGCTGTTATCGATTTGGG
ATTAAAGCGTGAAAAGGTTGGGGAATTGTCCTGTGAAATGATCCCTCACTTACTATATTCCTTTTCGGTA
GCAGCTGGAATTACTTTGCATGTTACCTGCTTATATGGTAGTAATGACCATCATCGTGCTGAAAGCGCTT
TTAAATCTCTGGCTGTTGCCATGCGCGCGGCTACTAGTCTTACTGGAAGTTCTGAAGTCCCAAGCACGAA
GGGAGTGTTGTAAAGAGTACTGACAATAAAAAGATTCTTGTTTTCAAGAACTTGTCATTTGTATAGTTTT
TTTATATTGTAGTTGTTCTATTTTAATCAAATGTTAGCGTGATTTATATTTTTTTTCGCCTCGACATCAT
CTGCCCAGATGCGAAGTTAAGTGCGCAGAAAGTAATATCATGCGTCAATCGTATGTGAATGCTGGTCGCT
ATACTGCTGTCGATTCGATACTAACGCCGCCATCCAGTTTAAACGAGCTCGAATTCATCGATGATATCAG
ATCCACTAGTGG
