>Addgene plasmid #83775 | pDH5 | addgene partial sequence | sequence record 160986 | pRS-marker 5'-cggcatcagagcagattgta-3'
TATTGTCGTTAGAACGCGGCTACAATTAATACATAACCTTATGTATCATACACATACGATTTAGGTGACA
CTATAGAACGCGGCCGCCAGCTGAAGCTTCGTACGCTGCAGGTCGACGGATCCCCGGGTTAATTAACAGT
AAAGGAGAAGAACTTTTCACTGGAGTTGTCCCAATTCTTGTTGAATTAGATGGTGATGTTAATGGGCACA
AATTTTCTGTCAGTGGAGAGGGTGAAGGTGATGCAACATACGGAAAACTTACCCTTAAATTTATTTGCAC
TACTGGAAAACTACCTGTTCCATGGCCAACACTTGTCACTACTTTCGGTTATGGTCTAAAATGCTTTGCT
AGATACCCAGATCATATGAAACGGCATGACTTTTTCAAGAGTGCCATGCCCGAAGGTTATGTACAGGAAA
GAACTATATTTTTCAAAGATGACGGGAACTACAAGACACGTGCTGAAGTCAAGTTTGAAGGTGATACCCT
TGTTAATAGAATCGAGTTAAAAGGTATTGATTTTAAAGAAGATGGAAACATTCTTGGACACAAATTGGAA
TACAACTATAACTCACACAATGTATACATCATGGCAGACAAACAAAAGAATGGAATCAAAGTTAACTTCA
AAATTAGACACAACATTGAAGATGGAAGCGTTCAACTAGCAGACCATTATCAACAAAATACTCCAATTGG
CGATGGCCCTGTCCTTTTACCAGACAACCATTACCTGTCCTATCAATCTGCCCTTTCGAAAGATCCCAAC
GAAAAGAGAGACCACATGGTCCTTCTTGAGTTTGTAACAGCTGCTGGGATTACACATGGCATGGATGAAC
TATACAAATAGGGCGCGCCACTTCTAAATAAGCGAATTTCTTATGATTTATGATTTTTATTATTAAATAA
GTTATAAAAAAA
